Addgene plasmid #107034: pX551-miniCMV-AsCpf1
Purpose: AAV plasmid expressing AsCpf1 under control of miniCMV promoter
Depositing lab: Alex Hewitt. Depositing organization: Centre for Eye Research Australia.
Backbone
  Vector backbone: pAAV
  Backbone manufacturer: derived from pX551 (Addgene#60957)
  Vector type: Mammalian Expression, AAV, CRISPR
Growth in bacteria
  Bacterial resistance: Ampicillin, 100 μg/mL
  Growth temperature: 37°C
  Growth strain: NEB Stable
  Copy number: High Copy
Gene/Insert
  Gene/Insert name: AsCpf1
  Cloning method: Restriction Enzyme; 5′ cloning site unknown (unknown if destroyed); 3′ cloning site unknown (unknown if destroyed)
Terms and licenses: Academic/Nonprofit Terms; Industry Terms: Not Available to Industry
How to cite: pX551-miniCMV-AsCpf1 was a gift from Alex Hewitt (Addgene plasmid # 107034 ; http://n2t.net/addgene:107034 ; RRID:Addgene_107034)
