[The description below was written by a language model from this plasmid's Addgene catalogue record and pLannotate feature annotations shown in this document.]
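Description:
pX551-miniCMV-AsCpf1 is an AAV transfer plasmid for mammalian expression of the CRISPR nuclease AsCpf1 (Cas12a from Acidaminococcus sp. BV3L6), built on a pAAV backbone derived from pX551. It is about 7.1 kb and is maintained in E. coli as a high-copy plasmid through a ColE1/pUC-type origin, with ampicillin selection from the β-lactamase gene and its native promoter. The backbone also carries an f1 phage origin and short remnants of the pBR322 bom and rop regions, which appear only as fragments and are not expected to be functional.

The payload lies between AAV2 inverted terminal repeats, the cis elements needed for replication and packaging of the cassette into recombinant AAV particles. The 3′ ITR is annotated in full, whereas the 5′ ITR is detected only as two short fragments in the sequencing result, so its integrity cannot be judged from the table alone. Inside the ITRs, a minimal CMV promoter drives the AsCpf1 open reading frame, which is fused at its C-terminus to a bipartite nucleoplasmin nuclear localization signal and a 3xHA epitope tag for nuclear targeting and immunodetection. Transcription ends at a short synthetic polyadenylation signal. A T7 promoter sits just upstream of the minimal CMV promoter. The very compact promoter and poly(A) signal suit a nuclease coding sequence of nearly 4 kb, given the limited packaging capacity of AAV.

No crRNA or guide expression cassette is annotated, so the guide would presumably have to be supplied from a separate construct. The plasmid is intended for AAV-mediated or transfection-based delivery of AsCpf1 for genome editing in mammalian cells. The record does not state the cloning sites used.
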