Features (pLannotate 1.2.2; 16 found; start..end, strand, type, name):
     15..42      +  repeat_region  AAV2 ITR (fragment): inverted terminal repeat of adeno-associated virus serotype 2 inverted
     71..98      +  repeat_region  AAV2 ITR (fragment): inverted terminal repeat of adeno-associated virus serotype 2 inverted
    146..164     +  promoter       T7 promoter: promoter for bacteriophage T7 RNA polymerase
    183..221     +  promoter       minimal CMV promoter: human cytomegalovirus (CMV) immediate early promoter
    274..4194    +  CDS            AsCpf1: CRISPR-associated protein from Acidaminococcus sp. BV3L6 (Zetsche et al., 2015)
   4195..4242    +  CDS            nucleoplasmin NLS: bipartite nuclear localization signal from nucleoplasmin
   4249..4329    +  CDS            3xHA: three tandem HA epitope tags
   4339..4387    +  polyA_signal   poly(A) signal: synthetic polyadenylation signal
   4395..4535    +  repeat_region  AAV2 ITR: inverted terminal repeat of adeno-associated virus serotype 2 inverted
   4540..4591    -  misc_feature   bom (fragment): basis of mobility region from pBR322
   4610..5065    +  rep_origin     f1 ori (sequence partly withheld): f1 bacteriophage origin of replication; arrow indicates direction of (+) strand synthesis
   5066..5115    -  misc_feature   bom (fragment): basis of mobility region from pBR322
   5217..5252    -  CDS            rop (fragment): Rop protein, which maintains plasmids at low copy number; rop
   5347..5451    +  promoter       AmpR promoter: bla
   5452..6312    +  CDS            AmpR: β-lactamase; bla; confers resistance to ampicillin, carbenicillin, and related antibiotics
   6483..7071    +  rep_origin     ori: high-copy-number ColE1/pMB1/pBR322/pUC origin of replication
>Addgene plasmid #107034 | pX551-miniCMV-AsCpf1 | addgene full sequence | sequence record 208553 | Addgene NGS Result
TGTCCTGCAGGCAGCTGCGCGCTCGCTCGCTCACTGAGGCCGCCCGGGCGTCGGGCGACCTTTGGTCGCC
CGGCCTCAGTGAGCGAGCGAGCGCGCAGAGAGGGAGTGGCCAACTCCATCACTAGGGGTTCCTGCGGCCT
CTAGATAATACGACTCACTATAGGGGGATCCACGTATGTCGAGGTAGGCGTGTACGGTGGGAGGCCTATA
TAAGCAGAGCTCGTTTAGTGAACCGTCAGATCGCCTGGAGGTACCGCCACCACCGGTGCCACCATGACAC
AGTTCGAGGGCTTTACCAACCTGTATCAGGTGAGCAAGACACTGCGGTTTGAGCTGATCCCACAGGGCAA
GACCCTGAAGCACATCCAGGAGCAGGGCTTCATCGAGGAGGACAAGGCCCGCAATGATCACTACAAGGAG
CTGAAGCCCATCATCGATCGGATCTACAAGACCTATGCCGACCAGTGCCTGCAGCTGGTGCAGCTGGATT
GGGAGAACCTGAGCGCCGCCATCGACTCCTATAGAAAGGAGAAAACCGAGGAGACAAGGAACGCCCTGAT
CGAGGAGCAGGCCACATATCGCAATGCCATCCACGACTACTTCATCGGCCGGACAGACAACCTGACCGAT
GCCATCAATAAGAGACACGCCGAGATCTACAAGGGCCTGTTCAAGGCCGAGCTGTTTAATGGCAAGGTGC
TGAAGCAGCTGGGCACCGTGACCACAACCGAGCACGAGAACGCCCTGCTGCGGAGCTTCGACAAGTTTAC
AACCTACTTCTCCGGCTTTTATGAGAACAGGAAGAACGTGTTCAGCGCCGAGGATATCAGCACAGCCATC
CCACACCGCATCGTGCAGGACAACTTCCCCAAGTTTAAGGAGAATTGTCACATCTTCACACGCCTGATCA
CCGCCGTGCCCAGCCTGCGGGAGCACTTTGAGAACGTGAAGAAGGCCATCGGCATCTTCGTGAGCACCTC
CATCGAGGAGGTGTTTTCCTTCCCTTTTTATAACCAGCTGCTGACACAGACCCAGATCGACCTGTATAAC
CAGCTGCTGGGAGGAATCTCTCGGGAGGCAGGCACCGAGAAGATCAAGGGCCTGAACGAGGTGCTGAATC
TGGCCATCCAGAAGAATGATGAGACAGCCCACATCATCGCCTCCCTGCCACACAGATTCATCCCCCTGTT
TAAGCAGATCCTGTCCGATAGGAACACCCTGTCTTTCATCCTGGAGGAGTTTAAGAGCGACGAGGAAGTG
ATCCAGTCCTTCTGCAAGTACAAGACACTGCTGAGAAACGAGAACGTGCTGGAGACAGCCGAGGCCCTGT
TTAACGAGCTGAACAGCATCGACCTGACACACATCTTCATCAGCCACAAGAAGCTGGAGACAATCAGCAG
CGCCCTGTGCGACCACTGGGATACACTGAGGAATGCCCTGTATGAGCGGAGAATCTCCGAGCTGACAGGC
AAGATCACCAAGTCTGCCAAGGAGAAGGTGCAGCGCAGCCTGAAGCACGAGGATATCAACCTGCAGGAGA
TCATCTCTGCCGCAGGCAAGGAGCTGAGCGAGGCCTTCAAGCAGAAAACCAGCGAGATCCTGTCCCACGC
ACACGCCGCCCTGGATCAGCCACTGCCTACAACCCTGAAGAAGCAGGAGGAGAAGGAGATCCTGAAGTCT
CAGCTGGACAGCCTGCTGGGCCTGTACCACCTGCTGGACTGGTTTGCCGTGGATGAGTCCAACGAGGTGG
ACCCCGAGTTCTCTGCCCGGCTGACCGGCATCAAGCTGGAGATGGAGCCTTCTCTGAGCTTCTACAACAA
GGCCAGAAATTATGCCACCAAGAAGCCCTACTCCGTGGAGAAGTTCAAGCTGAACTTTCAGATGCCTACA
CTGGCCTCTGGCTGGGACGTGAATAAGGAGAAGAACAATGGCGCCATCCTGTTTGTGAAGAACGGCCTGT
ACTATCTGGGCATCATGCCAAAGCAGAAGGGCAGGTATAAGGCCCTGAGCTTCGAGCCCACAGAGAAAAC
CAGCGAGGGCTTTGATAAGATGTACTATGACTACTTCCCTGATGCCGCCAAGATGATCCCAAAGTGCAGC
ACCCAGCTGAAGGCCGTGACAGCCCACTTTCAGACCCACACAACCCCCATCCTGCTGTCCAACAATTTCA
TCGAGCCTCTGGAGATCACAAAGGAGATCTACGACCTGAACAATCCTGAGAAGGAGCCAAAGAAGTTTCA
GACAGCCTACGCCAAGAAAACCGGCGACCAGAAGGGCTACAGAGAGGCCCTGTGCAAGTGGATCGACTTC
ACAAGGGATTTTCTGTCCAAGTATACCAAGACAACCTCTATCGATCTGTCTAGCCTGCGGCCATCCTCTC
AGTATAAGGACCTGGGCGAGTACTATGCCGAGCTGAATCCCCTGCTGTACCACATCAGCTTCCAGAGAAT
CGCCGAGAAGGAGATCATGGATGCCGTGGAGACAGGCAAGCTGTACCTGTTCCAGATCTATAACAAGGAC
TTTGCCAAGGGCCACCACGGCAAGCCTAATCTGCACACACTGTATTGGACCGGCCTGTTTTCTCCAGAGA
ACCTGGCCAAGACAAGCATCAAGCTGAATGGCCAGGCCGAGCTGTTCTACCGCCCTAAGTCCAGGATGAA
GAGGATGGCACACCGGCTGGGAGAGAAGATGCTGAACAAGAAGCTGAAGGATCAGAAAACCCCAATCCCC
GACACCCTGTACCAGGAGCTGTACGACTATGTGAATCACAGACTGTCCCACGACCTGTCTGATGAGGCCA
GGGCCCTGCTGCCCAACGTGATCACCAAGGAGGTGTCTCACGAGATCATCAAGGATAGGCGCTTTACCAG
CGACAAGTTCTTTTTCCACGTGCCTATCACACTGAACTATCAGGCCGCCAATTCCCCATCTAAGTTCAAC
CAGAGGGTGAATGCCTACCTGAAGGAGCACCCCGAGACACCTATCATCGGCATCGATCGGGGCGAGAGAA
ACCTGATCTATATCACAGTGATCGACTCCACCGGCAAGATCCTGGAGCAGCGGAGCCTGAACACCATCCA
GCAGTTTGATTACCAGAAGAAGCTGGACAACAGGGAGAAGGAGAGGGTGGCAGCAAGGCAGGCCTGGTCT
GTGGTGGGCACAATCAAGGATCTGAAGCAGGGCTATCTGAGCCAGGTCATCCACGAGATCGTGGACCTGA
TGATCCACTACCAGGCCGTGGTGGTGCTGGAGAACCTGAATTTCGGCTTTAAGAGCAAGAGGACCGGCAT
CGCCGAGAAGGCCGTGTACCAGCAGTTCGAGAAGATGCTGATCGATAAGCTGAATTGCCTGGTGCTGAAG
GACTATCCAGCAGAGAAAGTGGGAGGCGTGCTGAACCCATACCAGCTGACAGACCAGTTCACCTCCTTTG
CCAAGATGGGCACCCAGTCTGGCTTCCTGTTTTACGTGCCTGCCCCATATACATCTAAGATCGATCCCCT
GACCGGCTTCGTGGACCCCTTCGTGTGGAAAACCATCAAGAATCACGAGAGCCGCAAGCACTTCCTGGAG
GGCTTCGACTTTCTGCACTACGACGTGAAAACCGGCGACTTCATCCTGCACTTTAAGATGAACAGAAATC
TGTCCTTCCAGAGGGGCCTGCCCGGCTTTATGCCTGCATGGGATATCGTGTTCGAGAAGAACGAGACACA
GTTTGACGCCAAGGGCACCCCTTTCATCGCCGGCAAGAGAATCGTGCCAGTGATCGAGAATCACAGATTC
ACCGGCAGATACCGGGACCTGTATCCTGCCAACGAGCTGATCGCCCTGCTGGAGGAGAAGGGCATCGTGT
TCAGGGATGGCTCCAACATCCTGCCAAAGCTGCTGGAGAATGACGATTCTCACGCCATCGACACCATGGT
GGCCCTGATCCGCAGCGTGCTGCAGATGCGGAACTCCAATGCCGCCACAGGCGAGGACTATATCAACAGC
CCCGTGCGCGATCTGAATGGCGTGTGCTTCGACTCCCGGTTTCAGAACCCAGAGTGGCCCATGGACGCCG
ATGCCAATGGCGCCTACCACATCGCCCTGAAGGGCCAGCTGCTGCTGAATCACCTGAAGGAGAGCAAGGA
TCTGAAGCTGCAGAACGGCATCTCCAATCAGGACTGGCTGGCCTACATCCAGGAGCTGCGCAACAAAAGG
CCGGCGGCCACGAAAAAGGCCGGCCAGGCAAAAAAGAAAAAGGGATCCTACCCATACGATGTTCCAGATT
ACGCTTATCCCTACGACGTGCCTGATTATGCATACCCATATGATGTCCCCGACTATGCCTAAGAATTCAA
TAAAAGATCTTTATTTTCATTAGATCTGTGTGTTGGTTTTTTGTGTGCGGCCGCAGGAACCCCTAGTGAT
GGAGTTGGCCACTCCCTCTCTGCGCGCTCGCTCGCTCACTGAGGCCGGGCGACCAAAGGTCGCCCGACGC
CCGGGCTTTGCCCGGGCGGCCTCAGTGAGCGAGCGAGCGCGCAGCTGCCTGCAGGGGCGCCTGATGCGGT
ATTTTCTCCTTACGCATCTGTGCGGTATTTCACACCGCATA
[95 nt withheld, positions 4592-4686]
T
[46 nt withheld, positions 4688-4733]
C
[141 nt withheld, positions 4735-4875]
CCTTTGACGTTGGAGTCCACGTTCTTT
[37 nt withheld, positions 4903-4939]
ACTCTATCTCGGGCTATTCTTTTGATTTATAAGGGATTTTGCCGATTTCGGTCTATTGGTTAAAAAATGA
GCTGATTTAACAAAAATTTAACGCGAATTTTAACAAAATATTAACGTTTACAATTTTATGGTGCACTCTC
AGTACAATCTGCTCTGATGCCGCATAGTTAAGCCAGCCCCGACACCCGCCAACACCCGCTGACGCGCCCT
GACGGGCTTGTCTGCTCCCGGCATCCGCTTACAGACAAGCTGTGACCGTCTCCGGGAGCTGCATGTGTCA
GAGGTTTTCACCGTCATCACCGAAACGCGCGAGACGAAAGGGCCTCGTGATACGCCTATTTTTATAGGTT
AATGTCATGATAATAATGGTTTCTTAGACGTCAGGTGGCACTTTTCGGGGAAATGTGCGCGGAACCCCTA
TTTGTTTATTTTTCTAAATACATTCAAATATGTATCCGCTCATGAGACAATAACCCTGATAAATGCTTCA
ATAATATTGAAAAAGGAAGAGTATGAGTATTCAACATTTCCGTGTCGCCCTTATTCCCTTTTTTGCGGCA
TTTTGCCTTCCTGTTTTTGCTCACCCAGAAACGCTGGTGAAAGTAAAAGATGCTGAAGATCAGTTGGGTG
CACGAGTGGGTTACATCGAACTGGATCTCAACAGCGGTAAGATCCTTGAGAGTTTTCGCCCCGAAGAACG
TTTTCCAATGATGAGCACTTTTAAAGTTCTGCTATGTGGCGCGGTATTATCCCGTATTGACGCCGGGCAA
GAGCAACTCGGTCGCCGCATACACTATTCTCAGAATGACTTGGTTGAGTACTCACCAGTCACAGAAAAGC
ATCTTACGGATGGCATGACAGTAAGAGAATTATGCAGTGCTGCCATAACCATGAGTGATAACACTGCGGC
CAACTTACTTCTGACAACGATCGGAGGACCGAAGGAGCTAACCGCTTTTTTGCACAACATGGGGGATCAT
GTAACTCGCCTTGATCGTTGGGAACCGGAGCTGAATGAAGCCATACCAAACGACGAGCGTGACACCACGA
TGCCTGTAGCAATGGCAACAACGTTGCGCAAACTATTAACTGGCGAACTACTTACTCTAGCTTCCCGGCA
ACAATTAATAGACTGGATGGAGGCGGATAAAGTTGCAGGACCACTTCTGCGCTCGGCCCTTCCGGCTGGC
TGGTTTATTGCTGATAAATCTGGAGCCGGTGAGCGTGGAAGCCGCGGTATCATTGCAGCACTGGGGCCAG
ATGGTAAGCCCTCCCGTATCGTAGTTATCTACACGACGGGGAGTCAGGCAACTATGGATGAACGAAATAG
ACAGATCGCTGAGATAGGTGCCTCACTGATTAAGCATTGGTAACTGTCAGACCAAGTTTACTCATATATA
CTTTAGATTGATTTAAAACTTCATTTTTAATTTAAAAGGATCTAGGTGAAGATCCTTTTTGATAATCTCA
TGACCAAAATCCCTTAACGTGAGTTTTCGTTCCACTGAGCGTCAGACCCCGTAGAAAAGATCAAAGGATC
TTCTTGAGATCCTTTTTTTCTGCGCGTAATCTGCTGCTTGCAAACAAAAAAACCACCGCTACCAGCGGTG
GTTTGTTTGCCGGATCAAGAGCTACCAACTCTTTTTCCGAAGGTAACTGGCTTCAGCAGAGCGCAGATAC
CAAATACTGTTCTTCTAGTGTAGCCGTAGTTAGGCCACCACTTCAAGAACTCTGTAGCACCGCCTACATA
CCTCGCTCTGCTAATCCTGTTACCAGTGGCTGCTGCCAGTGGCGATAAGTCGTGTCTTACCGGGTTGGAC
TCAAGACGATAGTTACCGGATAAGGCGCAGCGGTCGGGCTGAACGGGGGGTTCGTGCACACAGCCCAGCT
TGGAGCGAACGACCTACACCGAACTGAGATACCTACAGCGTGAGCTATGAGAAAGCGCCACGCTTCCCGA
AGGGAGAAAGGCGGACAGGTATCCGGTAAGCGGCAGGGTCGGAACAGGAGAGCGCACGAGGGAGCTTCCA
GGGGGAAACGCCTGGTATCTTTATAGTCCTGTCGGGTTTCGCCACCTCTGACTTGAGCGTCGATTTTTGT
GATGCTCGTCAGGGGGGCGGAGCCTATGGAAAAACGCCAGCAACGCGGCCTTTTTACGGTTCCTGGCCTT
TTGCTGGCCTTTTGCTCACA
